Addgene plasmid #128760: pU6-sgRNA EF1Alpha-puro-T2A-BFP.PARN-2
Purpose: Expresses PARN gRNA for CRISPRi
Depositing lab: David Bartel. Depositing organization: Whitehead Institute for Biomedical Research. Publication: A Network of Noncoding Regulatory RNAs Acts in the Mammalian Brain. Kleaveland B, Shi CY, Stefano J, Bartel DP. Cell. 2018 Jul 12;174(2):350-362.e17. doi: 10.1016/j.cell.2018.05.022. Epub 2018 Jun 7. PubMed 29887379.
Backbone
  Vector backbone: pSICO derivative
  Total vector size (bp): 8878
  Vector type: Mammalian Expression, Lentiviral, CRISPR
  Selectable markers: Puromycin
Growth in bacteria
  Bacterial resistance: Ampicillin, 100 μg/mL
  Growth temperature: 30°C
  Growth strain: NEB Stable
  Copy number: Low Copy
Gene/Insert
  Gene/Insert name: PARN sgRNA #2
  gRNA/shRNA sequence: GTAGAACCGCTGAGGCGGGCG
  Species: H. sapiens (human)
  Entrez Gene: PARN (a.k.a. DAN, DKCB6, PFBMFT4)
  Promoter: mU6
  Cloning method: Restriction Enzyme; 5′ cloning site BstXI (not destroyed); 3′ cloning site BlpI (not destroyed)
  Sequencing primers: 5′ mU6-F
Terms and licenses: Academic/Nonprofit Terms; Industry Terms: Not Available to Industry
How to cite: pU6-sgRNA EF1Alpha-puro-T2A-BFP.PARN-2 was a gift from David Bartel (Addgene plasmid # 128760 ; http://n2t.net/addgene:128760 ; RRID:Addgene_128760)
