[The description below was written by a language model from this plasmid's Addgene catalogue record and pLannotate feature annotations shown in this document.]
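Description:
pU6-sgRNA EF1Alpha-puro-T2A-BFP.PARN-2 is an 8,878 bp lentiviral transfer plasmid, built on a pSICO-derived backbone, that delivers a single guide RNA against human PARN for CRISPR interference. It is propagated in bacteria through a ColE1/pUC-type origin with ampicillin resistance (bla). The catalogue lists it as low copy and grown in a recombination-tolerant strain, which is common practice for plasmids carrying repeated LTR sequences.

The viral portion begins with a CMV enhancer/promoter fused to a truncated HIV-1 5' LTR, an arrangement that drives production of the genomic RNA in packaging cells. This is followed by the Ψ packaging signal with a gag fragment, the Rev response element for nuclear export of the unspliced genome, and the cPPT/CTS. A WPRE, which enhances transcript expression, and a second truncated LTR close the transfer cassette.

According to the record, a mouse U6 promoter expresses PARN sgRNA #2, with the targeting sequence cloned between retained BstXI and BlpI sites. The feature table does not annotate the U6 promoter itself but does detect the S. pyogenes Cas9 guide scaffold (tracrRNA fragment) downstream of the first loxP site. A separate EF-1α promoter drives puromycin N-acetyltransferase and TagBFP, joined by a T2A peptide according to the construct name, so transduced cells can be both drug-selected and identified by blue fluorescence. Two loxP sites flank the scaffold and marker cassette.

The plasmid encodes no Cas9, so knockdown of PARN requires target cells that separately express a dCas9-based repressor.
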