Features (pLannotate 1.2.2; 23 found; start..end, strand, type, name):
      1..380     +  enhancer       CMV enhancer: human cytomegalovirus immediate early enhancer
    381..580     +  promoter       CMV promoter: human cytomegalovirus (CMV) immediate early promoter
    598..778     +  LTR            5' LTR (truncated): truncated 5' long terminal repeat (LTR) from HIV-1
    825..950     +  misc_feature   HIV-1 Ψ: packaging signal of human immunodeficiency virus type 1
    934..1272    +  CDS            HIV-1 gag (fragment): gag protein from human immunodeficiency virus 1; gag
   1447..1680    +  misc_feature   RRE: The Rev response element (RRE) of HIV-1 allows for Rev-dependent mRNA export from the nucleus to the cytoplasm.
   2057..2157    +  CDS            Rev (fragment): human immunodeficiency virus 1 (HIV-1) Rev protein; rev; enhances nuclear export of unspliced and incompletely spliced viral mRNAs
   2207..2324    +  misc_feature   cPPT/CTS: central polypurine tract and central termination sequence of HIV-1
   2577..2610    +  protein_bind   loxP: Cre-mediated recombination occurs in the 8-bp core sequence (GCATACAT). Cre recombinase
   2736..2803    +  misc_RNA       tracrRNA (fragment): trans-activating CRISPR RNA for the Streptococcus pyogenes CRISPR/Cas9 system
   2868..4039    +  promoter       EF-1α promoter: strong constitutive promoter for human elongation factor EF-1α
   4051..4647    +  CDS            PuroR: puromycin N-acetyltransferase; pac from Streptomyces alboniger; confers resistance to puromycin
   4723..5421    +  CDS            TagBFP: monomeric blue fluorescent protein mammalian codon-optimized
   5441..5474    +  protein_bind   loxP: Cre-mediated recombination occurs in the 8-bp core sequence (GCATACAT). Cre recombinase
   5507..5530    +  misc_feature   MCS (fragment): pBluescript multiple cloning site
   5530..6118    +  misc_feature   WPRE: woodchuck hepatitis virus posttranscriptional regulatory element
   6119..6138    +  misc_feature   MCS (fragment): pBluescript multiple cloning site
   6140..6640    +  CDS            nef (fragment): NEF_HV1LA - Experimental evidence at protein level: Swiss-Prot protein existence level 1. Extracellular Nef protein targets CD4(+) T-lymphocytes for apoptosis by interacting with CXCR4 surface receptors. From Human immunodeficiency virus type 1 group M subtype B (isolate Lai) (HIV-1).
   6647..6827    +  LTR            5' LTR (truncated): truncated 5' long terminal repeat (LTR) from HIV-1
   6889..7477    -  rep_origin     ori: high-copy-number ColE1/pMB1/pBR322/pUC origin of replication
   7648..8508    -  CDS            AmpR: β-lactamase; bla; confers resistance to ampicillin, carbenicillin, and related antibiotics
   8509..8613    -  promoter       AmpR promoter: bla
   8672..8724    -  misc_feature   bom (fragment): basis of mobility region from pBR322
>Addgene plasmid #128760 | pU6-sgRNA EF1Alpha-puro-T2A-BFP.PARN-2 | addgene full sequence | sequence record 255630 | Addgene NGS Result
GACATTGATTATTGACTAGTTATTAATAGTAATCAATTACGGGGTCATTAGTTCATAGCCCATATATGGA
GTTCCGCGTTACATAACTTACGGTAAATGGCCCGCCTGGCTGACCGCCCAACGACCCCCGCCCATTGACG
TCAATAATGACGTATGTTCCCATAGTAACGCCAATAGGGACTTTCCATTGACGTCAATGGGTGGAGTATT
TACGGTAAACTGCCCACTTGGCAGTACATCAAGTGTATCATATGCCAAGTACGCCCCCTATTGACGTCAA
TGACGGTAAATGGCCCGCCTGGCATTATGCCCAGTACATGACCTTATGGGACTTTCCTACTTGGCAGTAC
ATCTACGTATTAGTCATCGCTATTACCATGGTGATGCGGTTTTGGCAGTACATCAATGGGCGTGGATAGC
GGTTTGACTCACGGGGATTTCCAAGTCTCCACCCCATTGACGTCAATGGGAGTTTGTTTTGGCACCAAAA
TCAACGGGACTTTCCAAAATGTCGTAACAACTCCGCCCCATTGACGCAAATGGGCGGTAGGCGTGTACGG
TGGGAGGTCTATATAAGCAGCGCGTTTTGCCTGTACTGGGTCTCTCTGGTTAGACCAGATCTGAGCCTGG
GAGCTCTCTGGCTAACTAGGGAACCCACTGCTTAAGCCTCAATAAAGCTTGCCTTGAGTGCTTCAAGTAG
TGTGTGCCCGTCTGTTGTGTGACTCTGGTAACTAGAGATCCCTCAGACCCTTTTAGTCAGTGTGGAAAAT
CTCTAGCAGTGGCGCCCGAACAGGGACTTGAAAGCGAAAGGGAAACCAGAGGAGCTCTCTCGACGCAGGA
CTCGGCTTGCTGAAGCGCGCACGGCAAGAGGCGAGGGGCGGCGACTGGTGAGTACGCCAAAAATTTTGAC
TAGCGGAGGCTAGAAGGAGAGAGATGGGTGCGAGAGCGTCAGTATTAAGCGGGGGAGAATTAGATCGCGA
TGGGAAAAAATTCGGTTAAGGCCAGGGGGAAAGAAAAAATATAAATTAAAACATATAGTATGGGCAAGCA
GGGAGCTAGAACGATTCGCAGTTAATCCTGGCCTGTTAGAAACATCAGAAGGCTGTAGACAAATACTGGG
ACAGCTACAACCATCCCTTCAGACAGGATCAGAAGAACTTAGATCATTATATAATACAGTAGCAACCCTC
TATTGTGTGCATCAAAGGATAGAGATAAAAGACACCAAGGAAGCTTTAGACAAGATAGAGGAAGAGCAAA
ACAAAAGTAAGACCACCGCACAGCAAGCGGCCGGCCGCTGATCTTCAGACCTGGAGGAGGAGATATGAGG
GACAATTGGAGAAGTGAATTATATAAATATAAAGTAGTAAAAATTGAACCATTAGGAGTAGCACCCACCA
AGGCAAAGAGAAGAGTGGTGCAGAGAGAAAAAAGAGCAGTGGGAATAGGAGCTTTGTTCCTTGGGTTCTT
GGGAGCAGCAGGAAGCACTATGGGCGCAGCGTCAATGACGCTGACGGTACAGGCCAGACAATTATTGTCT
GGTATAGTGCAGCAGCAGAACAATTTGCTGAGGGCTATTGAGGCGCAACAGCATCTGTTGCAACTCACAG
TCTGGGGCATCAAGCAGCTCCAGGCAAGAATCCTGGCTGTGGAAAGATACCTAAAGGATCAACAGCTCCT
GGGGATTTGGGGTTGCTCTGGAAAACTCATTTGCACCACTGCTGTGCCTTGGAATGCTAGTTGGAGTAAT
AAATCTCTGGAACAGATTTGGAATCACACGACCTGGATGGAGTGGGACAGAGAAATTAACAATTACACAA
GCTTAATACACTCCTTAATTGAAGAATCGCAAAACCAGCAAGAAAAGAATGAACAAGAATTATTGGAATT
AGATAAATGGGCAAGTTTGTGGAATTGGTTTAACATAACAAATTGGCTGTGGTATATAAAATTATTCATA
ATGATAGTAGGAGGCTTGGTAGGTTTAAGAATAGTTTTTGCTGTACTTTCTATAGTGAATAGAGTTAGGC
AGGGATATTCACCATTATCGTTTCAGACCCACCTCCCAACCCCGAGGGGACCCGACAGGCCCGAAGGAAT
AGAAGAAGAAGGTGGAGAGAGAGACAGAGACAGATCCATTCGATTAGTGAACGGATCGGCACTGCGTGCG
CCAATTCTGCAGACAAATGGCAGTATTCATCCACAATTTTAAAAGAAAAGGGGGGATTGGGGGGTACAGT
GCAGGGGAAAGAATAGTAGACATAATAGCAACAGACATACAAACTAAAGAATTACAAAAACAAATTACAA
AAATTCAAAATTTTCGGGTTTATTACAGGGACAGCAGAGATCCAGTTTGGTTAGTACCGGGCCCGCTCTA
GAGATCCGACGCGCCATCTCTAGGCCCGCGCCGGCCCCCTCGCACGGACTTGTGGGAGAAGCTCGGCTAC
TCCCCTGCCCCGGTTAATTTGCATATAATATTTCCTAGTAACTATAGAGGCTTAATGTGCGATAAAAGAC
AGATAATCTGTTCTTTTTAATACTAGCTACATTTTACATGATAGGCTTGGATTTCTATAACTTCGTATAG
CATACATTATACGAAGTTATAAACAGCACAAAAGGAAACTCACCCTAACTGTAAAGTAATTGTGTGTTTT
GAGACTATAAGTATCCCTTGGAGAACCACCTTGTTGGTAGAACCGCTGAGGCGGGCGGTTTAAGAGCTAA
GCTGGAAACAGCATAGCAAGTTTAAATAAGGCTAGTCCGTTATCAACTTGAAAAAGTGGCACCGAGTCGG
TGCTTTTTTTCTCGAGTACTAGGATCCATTAGGCGGCCGCGTGGATAACCGTATTACCGCCATGCATGTG
CCCGTCAGTGGGCAGAGCGCACATCGCCCACAGTCCCCGAGAAGTTGGGGGGAGGGGTCGGCAATTGAAC
CGGTGCCTAGAGAAGGTGGCGCGGGGTAAACTGGGAAAGTGATGTCGTGTACTGGCTCCGCCTTTTTCCC
GAGGGTGGGGGAGAACCGTATATAAGTGCAGTAGTCGCCGTGAACGTTCTTTTTCGCAACGGGTTTGCCG
CCAGAACACAGGTAAGTGCCGTGTGTGGTTCCCGCGGGCCTGGCCTCTTTACGGGTTATGGCCCTTGCGT
GCCTTGAATTACTTCCACCTGGCTGCAGTACGTGATTCTTGATCCCGAGCTTCGGGTTGGAAGTGGGTGG
GAGAGTTCGAGGCCTTGCGCTTAAGGAGCCCCTTCGCCTCGTGCTTGAGTTGAGGCCTGGCCTGGGCGCT
GGGGCCGCCGCGTGCGAATCTGGTGGCACCTTCGCGCCTGTCTCGCTGCTTTCGATAAGTCTCTAGCCAT
TTAAAATTTTTGATGACCTGCTGCGACGCTTTTTTTCTGGCAAGATAGTCTTGTAAATGCGGGCCAAGAT
CTGCACACTGGTATTTCGGTTTTTGGGGCCGCGGGCGGCGACGGGGCCCGTGCGTCCCAGCGCACATGTT
CGGCGAGGCGGGGCCTGCGAGCGCGGCCACCGAGAATCGGACGGGGGTAGTCTCAAGCTGGCCGGCCTGC
TCTGGTGCCTGGCCTCGCGCCGCCGTGTATCGCCCCGCCCTGGGCGGCAAGGCTGGCCCGGTCGGCACCA
GTTGCGTGAGCGGAAAGATGGCCGCTTCCCGGCCCTGCTGCAGGGAGCTCAAAATGGAGGACGCGGCGCT
CGGGAGAGCGGGCGGGTGAGTCACCCACACAAAGGAAAAGGGCCTTTCCGTCCTCAGCCGTCGCTTCATG
TGACTCCACGGAGTACCGGGCGCCGTCCAGGCACCTCGATTAGTTCTCGCGCTTTTGGAGTACGTCGTCT
TTAGGTTGGGGGGAGGGGTTTTATGCGATGGAGTTTCCCCACACTGAGTGGGTGGAGACTGAAGTTAGGC
CAGCTTGGCACTTGATGTAATTCTCCTTGGAATTTGCCCTTTTTGAGTTTGGATCTTGGTTCATTCTCAA
GCCTCAGACAGTGGTTCAAAGTTTTTTTCTTCCATTTCAGGTGTCGTGAGCTAGCCCACCATGACCGAGT
ACAAGCCCACGGTGCGCCTCGCCACCCGCGACGACGTCCCCCGGGCCGTACGCACCCTCGCCGCCGCGTT
CGCCGACTACCCCGCCACGCGCCACACCGTCGACCCGGACCGCCACATCGAGCGGGTCACCGAGCTGCAA
GAACTCTTCCTCACGCGCGTCGGGCTCGACATCGGCAAGGTGTGGGTCGCGGACGACGGCGCCGCGGTGG
CGGTCTGGACCACGCCGGAGAGCGTCGAAGCGGGGGCGGTGTTCGCCGAGATCGGCCCGCGCATGGCCGA
GTTGAGCGGTTCCCGGCTGGCCGCGCAGCAACAGATGGAAGGCCTCCTGGCGCCGCACCGGCCCAAGGAG
CCCGCGTGGTTCCTGGCCACCGTCGGCGTCTCGCCCGACCACCAGGGCAAGGGTCTGGGCAGCGCCGTCG
TGCTCCCCGGAGTGGAGGCGGCCGAGCGCGCCGGGGTGCCCGCCTTCCTGGAGACCTCCGCGCCCCGCAA
CCTCCCCTTCTACGAGCGGCTCGGCTTCACCGTCACCGCCGACGTCGAGGTGCCCGAAGGACCGCGCACC
TGGTGCATGACCCGCAAGCCCGGTGCCGGATCGGGAGAGGGCAGAGGAAGTCTGCTAACATGCGGTGACG
TCGAGGAGAATCCTGGCCCACCGGTCGCCACCAGCGAGCTGATTAAGGAGAACATGCACATGAAGCTGTA
CATGGAGGGCACCGTGGACAACCATCACTTCAAGTGCACATCCGAGGGCGAAGGCAAGCCCTACGAGGGC
ACCCAGACCATGAGAATCAAGGTGGTCGAGGGCGGCCCTCTCCCCTTCGCCTTCGACATCCTGGCTACTA
GCTTCCTCTACGGCAGCAAGACCTTCATCAACCACACCCAGGGCATCCCCGACTTCTTCAAGCAGTCCTT
CCCTGAGGGCTTCACATGGGAGAGAGTCACCACATACGAAGACGGGGGCGTGCTGACCGCTACCCAGGAC
ACCAGCCTCCAGGACGGCTGCCTCATCTACAACGTCAAGATCAGAGGGGTGAACTTCACATCCAACGGCC
CTGTGATGCAGAAGAAAACACTCGGCTGGGAGGCCTTCACCGAGACGCTGTACCCCGCTGACGGCGGCCT
GGAAGGCAGAAACGACATGGCCCTGAAGCTCGTGGGCGGGAGCCATCTGATCGCAAACATCAAGACCACA
TATAGATCCAAGAAACCCGCTAAGAACCTCAAGATGCCTGGCGTCTACTATGTGGACTACAGACTGGAAA
GAATCAAGGAGGCCAACAACGAGACCTACGTCGAGCAGCACGAGGTGGCAGTGGCCAGATACTGCGACCT
CCCTAGCAAACTGGGGCACAAGCTTAATTAAGAATTCGTCGAGGGACCTAATAACTTCGTATAGCATACA
TTATACGAAGTTATACATGTTTAAGGGTTCCGGTTCCACTAGGTACAATTCGATATCAAGCTTATCGATA
ATCAACCTCTGGATTACAAAATTTGTGAAAGATTGACTGGTATTCTTAACTATGTTGCTCCTTTTACGCT
ATGTGGATACGCTGCTTTAATGCCTTTGTATCATGCTATTGCTTCCCGTATGGCTTTCATTTTCTCCTCC
TTGTATAAATCCTGGTTGCTGTCTCTTTATGAGGAGTTGTGGCCCGTTGTCAGGCAACGTGGCGTGGTGT
GCACTGTGTTTGCTGACGCAACCCCCACTGGTTGGGGCATTGCCACCACCTGTCAGCTCCTTTCCGGGAC
TTTCGCTTTCCCCCTCCCTATTGCCACGGCGGAACTCATCGCCGCCTGCCTTGCCCGCTGCTGGACAGGG
GCTCGGCTGTTGGGCACTGACAATTCCGTGGTGTTGTCGGGGAAATCATCGTCCTTTCCTTGGCTGCTCG
CCTGTGTTGCCACCTGGATTCTGCGCGGGACGTCCTTCTGCTACGTCCCTTCGGCCCTCAATCCAGCGGA
CCTTCCTTCCCGCGGCCTGCTGCCGGCTCTGCGGCCTCTTCCGCGTCTTCGCCTTCGCCCTCAGACGAGT
CGGATCTCCCTTTGGGCCGCCTCCCCGCATCGATACCGTCGACCTCGATCGAGACCTAGAAAAACATGGA
GCAATCACAAGTAGCAATACAGCAGCTACCAATGCTGATTGTGCCTGGCTAGAAGCACAAGAGGAGGAGG
AGGTGGGTTTTCCAGTCACACCTCAGGTACCTTTAAGACCAATGACTTACAAGGCAGCTGTAGATCTTAG
CCACTTTTTAAAAGAAAAGGGGGGACTGGAAGGGCTAATTCACTCCCAACGAAGACAAGATATCCTTGAT
CTGTGGATCTACCACACACAAGGCTACTTCCCTGATTGGCAGAACTACACACCAGGGCCAGGGATCAGAT
ATCCACTGACCTTTGGATGGTGCTACAAGCTAGTACCAGTTGAGCAAGAGAAGGTAGAAGAAGCCAATGA
AGGAGAGAACACCCGCTTGTTACACCCTGTGAGCCTGCATGGGATGGATGACCCGGAGAGAGAAGTATTA
GAGTGGAGGTTTGACAGCCGCCTAGCATTTCATCACATGGCCCGAGAGCTGCATCCGGACTGTACTGGGT
CTCTCTGGTTAGACCAGATCTGAGCCTGGGAGCTCTCTGGCTAACTAGGGAACCCACTGCTTAAGCCTCA
ATAAAGCTTGCCTTGAGTGCTTCAAGTAGTGTGTGCCCGTCTGTTGTGTGACTCTGGTAACTAGAGATCC
CTCAGACCCTTTTAGTCAGTGTGGAAAATCTCTAGCAGCATGTGAGCAAAAGGCCAGCAAAAGGCCAGGA
ACCGTAAAAAGGCCGCGTTGCTGGCGTTTTTCCATAGGCTCCGCCCCCCTGACGAGCATCACAAAAATCG
ACGCTCAAGTCAGAGGTGGCGAAACCCGACAGGACTATAAAGATACCAGGCGTTTCCCCCTGGAAGCTCC
CTCGTGCGCTCTCCTGTTCCGACCCTGCCGCTTACCGGATACCTGTCCGCCTTTCTCCCTTCGGGAAGCG
TGGCGCTTTCTCATAGCTCACGCTGTAGGTATCTCAGTTCGGTGTAGGTCGTTCGCTCCAAGCTGGGCTG
TGTGCACGAACCCCCCGTTCAGCCCGACCGCTGCGCCTTATCCGGTAACTATCGTCTTGAGTCCAACCCG
GTAAGACACGACTTATCGCCACTGGCAGCAGCCACTGGTAACAGGATTAGCAGAGCGAGGTATGTAGGCG
GTGCTACAGAGTTCTTGAAGTGGTGGCCTAACTACGGCTACACTAGAAGAACAGTATTTGGTATCTGCGC
TCTGCTGAAGCCAGTTACCTTCGGAAAAAGAGTTGGTAGCTCTTGATCCGGCAAACAAACCACCGCTGGT
AGCGGTGGTTTTTTTGTTTGCAAGCAGCAGATTACGCGCAGAAAAAAAGGATCTCAAGAAGATCCTTTGA
TCTTTTCTACGGGGTCTGACGCTCAGTGGAACGAAAACTCACGTTAAGGGATTTTGGTCATGAGATTATC
AAAAAGGATCTTCACCTAGATCCTTTTAAATTAAAAATGAAGTTTTAAATCAATCTAAAGTATATATGAG
TAAACTTGGTCTGACAGTTACCAATGCTTAATCAGTGAGGCACCTATCTCAGCGATCTGTCTATTTCGTT
CATCCATAGTTGCCTGACTCCCCGTCGTGTAGATAACTACGATACGGGAGGGCTTACCATCTGGCCCCAG
TGCTGCAATGATACCGCGAGACCCACGCTCACCGGCTCCAGATTTATCAGCAATAAACCAGCCAGCCGGA
AGGGCCGAGCGCAGAAGTGGTCCTGCAACTTTATCCGCCTCCATCCAGTCTATTAATTGTTGCCGGGAAG
CTAGAGTAAGTAGTTCGCCAGTTAATAGTTTGCGCAACGTTGTTGCCATTGCTACAGGCATCGTGGTGTC
ACGCTCGTCGTTTGGTATGGCTTCATTCAGCTCCGGTTCCCAACGATCAAGGCGAGTTACATGATCCCCC
ATGTTGTGCAAAAAAGCGGTTAGCTCCTTCGGTCCTCCGATCGTTGTCAGAAGTAAGTTGGCCGCAGTGT
TATCACTCATGGTTATGGCAGCACTGCATAATTCTCTTACTGTCATGCCATCCGTAAGATGCTTTTCTGT
GACTGGTGAGTACTCAACCAAGTCATTCTGAGAATAGTGTATGCGGCGACCGAGTTGCTCTTGCCCGGCG
TCAATACGGGATAATACCGCGCCACATAGCAGAACTTTAAAAGTGCTCATCATTGGAAAACGTTCTTCGG
GGCGAAAACTCTCAAGGATCTTACCGCTGTTGAGATCCAGTTCGATGTAACCCACTCGTGCACCCAACTG
ATCTTCAGCATCTTTTACTTTCACCAGCGTTTCTGGGTGAGCAAAAACAGGAAGGCAAAATGCCGCAAAA
AAGGGAATAAGGGCGACACGGAAATGTTGAATACTCATACTCTTCCTTTTTCAATATTATTGAAGCATTT
ATCAGGGTTATTGTCTCATGAGCGGATACATATTTGAATGTATTTAGAAAAATAAACAAATAGGGGTTCC
GCGCACATTTCCCCGAAAAGTGCCACCTGACGTCGACGGATCGGGAGATCTCCCGATCCCCTATGGTGCA
CTCTCAGTACAATCTGCTCTGATGCCGCATAGTTAAGCCAGTATCTGCTCCCTGCTTGTGTGTTGGAGGT
CGCTGAGTAGTGCGCGAGCAAAATTTAAGCTACAACAAGGCAAGGCTTGACCGACAATTGCATGAAGAAT
CTGCTTAGGGTTAGGCGTTTTGCGCTGCTTCGCGATGTACGGGCCAGATATACGCGTT
